Addgene plasmid #73482: pcDNA-H2B-EGFP-P2A-N2c(G)
Purpose: Cloning vector containing N2c Glycoprotein and histone GFP
Depositing lab: Thomas Jessell. Depositing organization: Columbia University. Publication: Rabies Virus CVS-N2c Strain Enhances Retrograde Synaptic Transfer and Neuronal Viability. Reardon TR, Murray AJ, Turi GF, Wirblich C, Croce KR, Schnell MJ, Jessell TM, Losonczy A. Neuron. 2016 Jan 19. pii: S0896-6273(16)00005-2. doi: 10.1016/j.neuron.2016.01.004. PubMed 26804990.
Backbone
  Vector backbone: pcDNA3.1(myc+His) A
  Backbone manufacturer: Invitrogen
  Backbone size w/o insert (bp): 5494
  Vector type: Mammalian Expression
  Selectable markers: Neomycin (select with G418)
Growth in bacteria
  Bacterial resistance: Ampicillin, 100 μg/mL
  Growth temperature: 37°C
  Growth strain: DH5alpha
  Copy number: Unknown
Gene/Insert
  Gene/Insert name: H2B-EGFP-P2A-N2c(G)
  Species: Synthetic
  Insert size (bp): 2751
Terms and licenses: Academic/Nonprofit Terms; Industry Terms: Not Available to Industry
How to cite: pcDNA-H2B-EGFP-P2A-N2c(G) was a gift from Thomas Jessell (Addgene plasmid # 73482)
