[The description below was written by a language model from this plasmid's Addgene catalogue record and the feature table of its GenBank file.]
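Description:
pcDNA-H2B-EGFP-P2A-N2c(G) is a mammalian expression plasmid built on the Invitrogen pcDNA3.1(myc+His) A backbone (about 5.5 kb without insert). It is propagated in E. coli under ampicillin selection and carries a neomycin resistance marker, allowing G418 selection of transfected mammalian cells. The available feature table covers only the 2,751 bp synthetic insert, not the backbone. The promoter, polyadenylation signal, origins of replication and resistance cassettes are therefore not annotated. Whether the backbone's myc/His tags are fused to the insert also cannot be determined from the record.

The insert is a single bicistronic open reading frame. It begins with human histone H2B (HIST1H2BJ), joined through a short linker that retains a Kozak consensus to mammalian codon-optimized EGFP. This gives a chromatin-bound, nuclear-localized green fluorescent marker. A porcine teschovirus P2A peptide follows. During translation the ribosome skips a peptide bond at this site, so the downstream protein is released as a separate polypeptide from the same transcript. The remaining portion of the insert, roughly 1.6 kb after P2A, is not annotated in the table. According to the insert name and stated purpose, it encodes the glycoprotein (G) of the rabies virus CVS-N2c strain.

Cells expressing the glycoprotein are thus marked by nuclear GFP. The depositor describes the plasmid as a cloning vector containing the N2c glycoprotein and histone GFP. The associated publication concerns the use of the CVS-N2c rabies strain for retrograde transsynaptic tracing. This suggests the cassette serves as a source of N2c(G) for complementing glycoprotein-deleted rabies virus, or for subcloning into other delivery vectors, though the record does not spell out that use.
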