LOCUS       Exported 2751 bp ds-DNA linear SYN 06-SEP-2021
DEFINITION  Cloning vector containing N2c Glycoprotein and histone GFP.
ACCESSION   .
VERSION     .
KEYWORDS    pcDNA-H2B-EGFP-P2A-N2c(G)
SOURCE      synthetic DNA construct
  ORGANISM  synthetic DNA construct
REFERENCE   1 (bases 1 to 2751)
  AUTHORS   Reardon TR, Murray AJ, Turi GF, Wirblich C, Croce KR, Schnell MJ,
            Jessell TM, Losonczy A
  TITLE     Rabies Virus CVS-N2c Strain Enhances Retrograde Synaptic Transfer
            and Neuronal Viability.
  JOURNAL   Neuron. 2016 Jan 19. pii: S0896-6273(16)00005-2. doi:
            10.1016/j.neuron.2016.01.004.
  PUBMED    26804990
REFERENCE   2 (bases 1 to 2751)
  AUTHORS   .
  TITLE     Direct Submission
  JOURNAL   Exported Sep 6, 2021 from SnapGene Server 1.1.58
            http://www.snapgene.com
FEATURES             Location/Qualifiers
     source          1..2751
                     /organism="synthetic DNA construct"
                     /mol_type="other DNA"
     CDS             1..375
                     /codon_start=1
                     /gene="HIST1H2BJ"
                     /product="human histone H2B"
                     /label=H2B
                     /translation="PEPAKSAPAPKKGSKKAVTKAQKKGGKKRKRSRKESYSIYVYKVL
                     KQVHPDTGISSKAMGIMNSFVNDIFERIAGEASRLAHYNKRSTITSREIQTAVRLLLPG
                     ELAKHAVSEGTKAITKYTSAK"
     regulatory      388..397
                     /regulatory_class="other"
                     /note="vertebrate consensus sequence for strong initiation
                     of translation (Kozak, 1987)"
     CDS             394..1110
                     /codon_start=1
                     /product="enhanced GFP"
                     /label=EGFP
                     /translation="MVSKGEELFTGVVPILVELDGDVNGHKFSVSGEGEGDATYGKLTL
                     KFICTTGKLPVPWPTLVTTLTYGVQCFSRYPDHMKQHDFFKSAMPEGYVQERTIFFKDD
                     GNYKTRAEVKFEGDTLVNRIELKGIDFKEDGNILGHKLEYNYNSHNVYIMADKQKNGIK
                     VNFKIRHNIEDGSVQLADHYQQNTPIGDGPVLLPDNHYLSTQSALSKDPNEKRDHMVLL
                     EFVTAAGITLGMDELYK"
     CDS             394..1110
                     /codon_start=1
                     /product="the original enhanced GFP (Yang et al., 1996)"
                     /label=EGFP
                     /note="mammalian codon-optimized"
                     /translation="MVSKGEELFTGVVPILVELDGDVNGHKFSVSGEGEGDATYGKLTL
                     KFICTTGKLPVPWPTLVTTLTYGVQCFSRYPDHMKQHDFFKSAMPEGYVQERTIFFKDD
                     GNYKTRAEVKFEGDTLVNRIELKGIDFKEDGNILGHKLEYNYNSHNVYIMADKQKNGIK
                     VNFKIRHNIEDGSVQLADHYQQNTPIGDGPVLLPDNHYLSTQSALSKDPNEKRDHMVLL
                     EFVTAAGITLGMDELYK"
     primer_bind     complement(439..460)
                     /label=EGFP-N
                     /note="EGFP, reverse primer"
     primer_bind     complement(700..719)
                     /label=EXFP-R
                     /note="For distinguishing EGFP variants, reverse primer"
     primer_bind     1047..1068
                     /label=EGFP-C
                     /note="EGFP, forward primer"
     CDS             1120..1176
                     /codon_start=1
                     /product="2A peptide from porcine teschovirus-1
                     polyprotein"
                     /label=P2A
                     /note="Eukaryotic ribosomes fail to insert a peptide bond
                     between the Gly and Pro residues, yielding separate
                     polypeptides."
                     /translation="ATNFSLLKQAGDVEENPGP"
ORIGIN
        1 ccagagccag cgaagtctgc tcccgccccg aaaaagggct ccaagaaggc ggtgactaag
       61 gcgcagaaga aaggcggcaa gaagcgcaag cgcagccgca aggagagcta ttccatctat
      121 gtgtacaagg ttctgaagca ggtccaccct gacaccggca tttcgtccaa ggccatgggc
      181 atcatgaatt cgtttgtgaa cgacattttc gagcgcatcg caggtgaggc ttcccgcctg
      241 gcgcattaca acaagcgctc gaccatcacc tccagggaga tccagacggc cgtgcgcctg
      301 ctgctgcctg gggagttggc caagcacgcc gtgtccgagg gtactaaggc catcaccaag
      361 tacaccagcg ctaaggatcc accggtcgcc accatggtga gcaagggcga ggagctgttc
      421 accggggtgg tgcccatcct ggtcgagctg gacggcgacg taaacggcca caagttcagc
      481 gtgtccggcg agggcgaggg cgatgccacc tacggcaagc tgaccctgaa gttcatctgc
      541 accaccggca agctgcccgt gccctggccc accctcgtga ccaccctgac ctacggcgtg
      601 cagtgcttca gccgctaccc cgaccacatg aagcagcacg acttcttcaa gtccgccatg
      661 cccgaaggct acgtccagga gcgcaccatc ttcttcaagg acgacggcaa ctacaagacc
      721 cgcgccgagg tgaagttcga gggcgacacc ctggtgaacc gcatcgagct gaagggcatc
      781 gacttcaagg aggacggcaa catcctgggg cacaagctgg agtacaacta caacagccac
      841 aacgtctata tcatggccga caagcagaag aacggcatca aggtgaactt caagatccgc
      901 cacaacatcg aggacggcag cgtgcagctc gccgaccact accagcagaa cacccccatc
      961 ggcgacggcc ccgtgctgct gcccgacaac cactacctga gcacccagtc cgccctgagc
     1021 aaagacccca acgagaagcg cgatcacatg gtcctgctgg agttcgtgac cgccgccggg
     1081 atcactctcg gcatggacga gctgtacaag ggaagcggag ctactaactt cagcctgctg
     1141 aagcaggctg gagacgtgga ggagaaccct ggacctatgg ttcctcaggt tcttttgttt
     1201 gtactccttc tgggtttttc gttgtgtttc gggaagttcc ccatttacac gataccagac
     1261 gaacttggtc cctggagccc tattgacata caccatctca gctgtccaaa taacctggtt
     1321 gtggaggatg aaggatgtac caacctgtcc gagttctcct acatggaact caaagtggga
     1381 tacatctcag ccatcaaagt gaacgggttc acttgcacag gtgttgtgac agaggcagag
     1441 acctacacca actttgttgg ttatgtcaca accacattca agagaaagca tttccgcccc
     1501 accccagacg catgtagagc cgcgtataac tggaagatgg ccggtgaccc cagatatgaa
     1561 gagtccctac acaatccata ccccgactac cactggcttc gaactgtaag aaccaccaaa
     1621 gagtccctca ttatcatatc cccaagtgtg acagatttgg acccatatga caaatccctt
     1681 cactcaaggg tcttccctgg cggaaagtgc tcaggaataa cggtgtcctc tacctactgc
     1741 tcaactaacc atgattacac catttggatg cccgagaatc cgagaccaag gacaccttgt
     1801 gacattttta ccaatagcag agggaagaga gcatccaacg ggaacaagac ttgcggcttt
     1861 gtggatgaaa gaggcctgta taagtctcta aaaggagcat gcaggctcaa gttatgtgga
     1921 gttcttggac ttagacttat ggatggaaca tgggtcgcga tgcaaacatc agatgagacc
     1981 aaatggtgcc ctccagatca gttggtgaat ttgcacgact ttcgctcaga cgagattgag
     2041 catctcgttg tggaggagtt agtcaagaaa agagaggaat gtctggacgc attagagtcc
     2101 atcatgacca ccaagtcagt aagtttcaga cgtctcagtc acctgagaaa acttgtccca
     2161 gggtttggaa aagcatatac catattcaac aaaaccttga tggaggctga tgctcactac
     2221 aagtcagtcc ggacctggaa tgagatcatc ccctcaaaag ggtgtttgaa agttggagga
     2281 aggtgccatc ctcatgtgaa cggggtgttt ttcaatggta taatattagg gcctgacgac
     2341 catgtcctaa tcccagagat gcaatcatcc ctcctccagc aacatatgga gttgttggaa
     2401 tcttcagtta tccccctgat gcaccccctg gcagaccctt ctacagtttt caaagaaggt
     2461 gatgaggctg aggattttgt tgaagttcac ctccccgatg tgtacaaaca gatctcaggg
     2521 gttgacctgg gtctcccgaa ctggggaaag tatgtattga tgactgcagg ggccatgatt
     2581 ggcctggtgt tgatattttc cctaatgaca tggtgcagaa gagccaatcg accagaatcg
     2641 aaacaacgca gttttggagg gacagggggg aatgtgtcag tcacttccca aagcggaaaa
     2701 gtcatacctt catgggaatc atataagagt ggaggtgaga tcagactgtg a
//
