>Addgene plasmid #73482 | pcDNA-H2B-EGFP-P2A-N2c(G) | depositor partial sequence | sequence record 136170 | pcDNA3.1(myc+His) A Backbone
GACGGATCGGGAGATCTCCCGATCCCCTATGGTCGACTCTCAGTACAATCTGCTCTGATGCCGCATAGTT
AAGCCAGTATCTGCTCCCTGCTTGTGTGTTGGAGGTCGCTGAGTAGTGCGCGAGCAAAATTTAAGCTACA
ACAAGGCAAGGCTTGACCGACAATTGCATGAAGAATCTGCTTAGGGTTAGGCGTTTTGCGCTGCTTCGCG
ATGTACGGGCCAGATATACGCGTTGACATTGATTATTGACTAGTTATTAATAGTAATCAATTACGGGGTC
ATTAGTTCATAGCCCATATATGGAGTTCCGCGTTACATAACTTACGGTAAATGGCCCGCCTGGCTGACCG
CCCAACGACCCCCGCCCATTGACGTCAATAATGACGTATGTTCCCATAGTAACGCCAATAGGGACTTTCC
ATTGACGTCAATGGGTGGACTATTTACGGTAAACTGCCCACTTGGCAGTACATCAAGTGTATCATATGCC
AAGTACGCCCCCTATTGACGTCAATGACGGTAAATGGCCCGCCTGGCATTATGCCCAGTACATGACCTTA
TGGGACTTTCCTACTTGGCAGTACATCTACGTATTAGTCATCGCTATTACCATGGTGATGCGGTTTTGGC
AGTACATCAATGGGCGTGGATAGCGGTTTGACTCACGGGGATTTCCAAGTCTCCACCCCATTGACGTCAA
TGGGAGTTTGTTTTGGCACCAAAATCAACGGGACTTTCCAAAATGTCGTAACAACTCCGCCCCATTGACG
CAAATGGGCGGTAGGCGTGTACGGTGGGAGGTCTATATAAGCAGAGCTCTCTGGCTAACTAGAGAACCCA
CTGCTTACTGGCTTATCGAAATTAATACGACTCACTATAGGGAGACCCAAGCTGGCTAGTTAAGCTTGGT
ACCGAGCTCGGATCCACTAGTCCAGTGTGGTGGAATTCTGCAGATATCCAGCACAGTGGCGGCCGCTCGA
GTCTAGAGGGCCCTTCGAACAAAAACTCATCTCAGAAGAGGATCTGAATATGCATACCGGTCATCATCAC
CATCACCATTGAGTTTAAACCCGCTGATCAGCCTCGACTGTGCCTTCTAGTTGCCAGCCATCTGTTGTTT
GCCCCTCCCCCGTGCCTTCCTTGACCCTGGAAGGTGCCACTCCCACTGTCCTTTCCTAATAAAATGAGGA
AATTGCATCGCATTGTCTGAGTAGGTGTCATTCTATTCTGGGGGGTGGGGTGGGGCAGGACAGCAAGGGG
GAGGATTGGGAAGACAATAGCAGGCATGCTGGGGATGCGGTGGGCTCTATGGCTTCTGAGGCGGAAAGAA
CCAGCTGGGGCTCTAGGGGGTATCCCC
[124 nt withheld, positions 1358-1481]
CGCCGGCTTTCCCCGTCAAGCTCTAAATCGGGGCA
[57 nt withheld, positions 1517-1573]
A
[49 nt withheld, positions 1575-1623]
CCTTTGACGTTGGAGTCCACGTTCTTTAATAGTGGACTCTTGTTCCAAACTGGAACAACACTCAACCCTA
TCTCGGTCTATTCTTTTGATTTATAAGGGATTTTGGGGATTTCGGCCTATTGGTTAAAAAATGAGCTGAT
TTAACAAAAATTTAACGCGAATTAATTCTGTGGAATGTGTGTCAGTTAGGGTGTGGAAAGTCCCCAGGCT
CCCCAGGCAGGCAGAAGTATGCAAAGCATGCATCTCAATTAGTCAGCAACCAGGTGTGGAAAGTCCCCAG
GCTCCCCAGCAGGCAGAAGTATGCAAAGCATGCATCTCAATTAGTCAGCAACCATAGTCCCGCCCCTAAC
TCCGCCCATCCCGCCCCTAACTCCGCCCAGTTCCGCCCATTCTCCGCCCCATGGCTGACTAATTTTTTTT
ATTTATGCAGAGGCCGAGGCCGCCTCTGCCTCTGAGCTATTCCAGAAGTAGTGAGGAGGCTTTTTTGGAG
GCCTAGGCTTTTGCAAAAAGCTCCCGGGAGCTTGTATATCCATTTTCGGATCTGATCAAGAGACAGGATG
AGGATCGTTTCGCATGATTGAACAAGATGGATTGCACGCAGGTTCTCCGGCCGCTTGGGTGGAGAGGCTA
TTCGGCTATGACTGGGCACAACAGACAATCGGCTGCTCTGATGCCGCCGTGTTCCGGCTGTCAGCGCAGG
GGCGCCCGGTTCTTTTTGTCAAGACCGACCTGTCCGGTGCCCTGAATGAACTGCAGGACGAGGCAGCGCG
GCTATCGTGGCTGGCCACGACGGGCGTTCCTTGCGCAGCTGTGCTCGACGTTGTCACTGAAGCGGGAAGG
GACTGGCTGCTATTGGGCGAAGTGCCGGGGCAGGATCTCCTGTCATCTCACCTTGCTCCTGCCGAGAAAG
TATCCATCATGGCTGATGCAATGCGGCGGCTGCATACGCTTGATCCGGCTACCTGCCCATTCGACCACCA
AGCGAAACATCGCATCGAGCGAGCACGTACTCGGATGGAAGCCGGTCTTGTCGATCAGGATGATCTGGAC
GAAGAGCATCAGGGGCTCGCGCCAGCCGAACTGTTCGCCAGGCTCAAGGCGCGCATGCCCGACGGCGAGG
ATCTCGTCGTGACCCATGGCGATGCCTGCTTGCCGAATATCATGGTGGAAAATGGCCGCTTTTCTGGATT
CATCGACTGTGGCCGGCTGGGTGTGGCGGACCGCTATCAGGACATAGCGTTGGCTACCCGTGATATTGCT
GAAGAGCTTGGCGGCGAATGGGCTGACCGCTTCCTCGTGCTTTACGGTATCGCCGCTCCCGATTCGCAGC
GCATCGCCTTCTATCGCCTTCTTGACGAGTTCTTCTGAGCGGGACTCTGGGGTTCGCGAAATGACCGACC
AAGCGACGCCCAACCTGCCATCACGAGATTTCGATTCCACCGCCGCCTTCTATGAAAGGTTGGGCTTCGG
AATCGTTTTCCGGGACGCCGGCTGGATGATCCTCCAGCGCGGGGATCTCATGCTGGAGTTCTTCGCCCAC
CCCAACTTGTTTATTGCAGCTTATAATGGTTACAAATAAAGCAATAGCATCACAAATTTCACAAATAAAG
CATTTTTTTCACTGCATTCTAGTTGTGGTTTGTCCAAACTCATCAATGTATCTTATCATGTCTGTATACC
GTCGACCTCTAGCTAGAGCTTGGCGTAATCATGGTCATAGCTGTTTCCTGTGTGAAATTGTTATCCGCTC
ACAATTCCACACAACATACGAGCCGGAAGCATAAAGTGTAAAGCCTGGGGTGCCTAATGAGTGAGCTAAC
TCACATTAATTGCGTTGCGCTCACTGCCCGCTTTCCAGTCGGGAAACCTGTCGTGCCAGCTGCATTAATG
AATCGGCCAACGCGCGGGGAGAGGCGGTTTGCGTATTGGGCGCTCTTCCGCTTCCTCGCTCACTGACTCG
CTGCGCTCGGTCGTTCGGCTGCGGCGAGCGGTATCAGCTCACTCAAAGGCGGTAATACGGTTATCCACAG
AATCAGGGGATAACGCAGGAAAGAACATGTGAGCAAAAGGCCAGCAAAAGGCCAGGAACCGTAAAAAGGC
CGCGTTGCTGGCGTTTTTCCATAGGCTCCGCCCCCCTGACGAGCATCACAAAAATCGACGCTCAAGTCAG
AGGTGGCGAAACCCGACAGGACTATAAAGATACCAGGCGTTTCCCCCTGGAAGCTCCCTCGTGCGCTCTC
CTGTTCCGACCCTGCCGCTTACCGGATACCTGTCCGCCTTTCTCCCTTCGGGAAGCGTGGCGCTTTCTCA
ATGCTCACGCTGTAGGTATCTCAGTTCGGTGTAGGTCGTTCGCTCCAAGCTGGGCTGTGTGCACGAACCC
CCCGTTCAGCCCGACCGCTGCGCCTTATCCGGTAACTATCGTCTTGAGTCCAACCCGGTAAGACACGACT
TATCGCCACTGGCAGCAGCCACTGGTAACAGGATTAGCAGAGCGAGGTATGTAGGCGGTGCTACAGAGTT
CTTGAAGTGGTGGCCTAACTACGGCTACACTAGAAGGACAGTATTTGGTATCTGCGCTCTGCTGAAGCCA
GTTACCTTCGGAAAAAGAGTTGGTAGCTCTTGATCCGGCAAACAAACCACCGCTGGTAGCGGTGGTTTTT
TTGTTTGCAAGCAGCAGATTACGCGCAGAAAAAAAGGATCTCAAGAAGATCCTTTGATCTTTTCTACGGG
GTCTGACGCTCAGTGGAACGAAAACTCACGTTAAGGGATTTTGGTCATGAGATTATCAAAAAGGATCTTC
ACCTAGATCCTTTTAAATTAAAAATGAAGTTTTAAATCAATCTAAAGTATATATGAGTAAACTTGGTCTG
ACAGTTACCAATGCTTAATCAGTGAGGCACCTATCTCAGCGATCTGTCTATTTCGTTCATCCATAGTTGC
CTGACTCCCCGTCGTGTAGATAACTACGATACGGGAGGGCTTACCATCTGGCCCCAGTGCTGCAATGATA
CCGCGAGACCCACGCTCACCGGCTCCAGATTTATCAGCAATAAACCAGCCAGCCGGAAGGGCCGAGCGCA
GAAGTGGTCCTGCAACTTTATCCGCCTCCATCCAGTCTATTAATTGTTGCCGGGAAGCTAGAGTAAGTAG
TTCGCCAGTTAATAGTTTGCGCAACGTTGTTGCCATTGCTACAGGCATCGTGGTGTCACGCTCGTCGTTT
GGTATGGCTTCATTCAGCTCCGGTTCCCAACGATCAAGGCGAGTTACATGATCCCCCATGTTGTGCAAAA
AAGCGGTTAGCTCCTTCGGTCCTCCGATCGTTGTCAGAAGTAAGTTGGCCGCAGTGTTATCACTCATGGT
TATGGCAGCACTGCATAATTCTCTTACTGTCATGCCATCCGTAAGATGCTTTTCTGTGACTGGTGAGTAC
TCAACCAAGTCATTCTGAGAATAGTGTATGCGGCGACCGAGTTGCTCTTGCCCGGCGTCAATACGGGATA
ATACCGCGCCACATAGCAGAACTTTAAAAGTGCTCATCATTGGAAAACGTTCTTCGGGGCGAAAACTCTC
AAGGATCTTACCGCTGTTGAGATCCAGTTCGATGTAACCCACTCGTGCACCCAACTGATCTTCAGCATCT
TTTACTTTCACCAGCGTTTCTGGGTGAGCAAAAACAGGAAGGCAAAATGCCGCAAAAAAGGGAATAAGGG
CGACACGGAAATGTTGAATACTCATACTCTTCCTTTTTCAATATTATTGAAGCATTTATCAGGGTTATTG
TCTCATGAGCGGATACATATTTGAATGTATTTAGAAAAATAAACAAATAGGGGTTCCGCGCACATTTCCC
CGAAAAGTGCCACCTGACGTC
