>Addgene plasmid #73482 | pcDNA-H2B-EGFP-P2A-N2c(G) | addgene partial sequence | sequence record 139580 | CMV-F 5'-CGCAAATGGGCGGTAGGCGTG-3'
CTAGAGAACCCACTGCTTACTGGCTTATCGAAATTAATACGACTCACTATAGGGAGACCCAAGCTGGCTA
GTTAAGCTTGGTACCGAGCTCGGATCCACTAGTCCAGTGTGGTGGAATTCTGCAGATATCAGATCTCTCG
AGGCCGCCACCATGCCAGAGCCAGCGAAGTCTGCTCCCGCCCCGAAAAAGGGCTCCAAGAAGGCGGTGAC
TAAGGCGCAGAAGAAAGGCGGCAAGAAGCGCAAGCGCAGCCGCAAGGAGAGCTATTCCATCTATGTGTAC
AAGGTTCTGAAGCAGGTCCACCCTGACACCGGCATTTCGTCCAAGGCCATGGGCATCATGAATTCGTTTG
TGAACGACATTTTCGAGCGCATCGCAGGTGAGGCTTCCCGCCTGGCGCATTACAACAAGCGCTCGACCAT
CACCTCCAGGGAGATCCAGACGGCCGTGCGCCTGCTGCTGCCTGGGGAGTTGGCCAAGCACGCCGTGTCC
GAGGGTACTAAGGCCATCACCAAGTACACCAGCGCTAAGGATCCACCGGTCGCCACCATGGTGAGCAAGG
GCGAGGAGCTGTTCACCGGGGTGGTGCCCATCCTGGTCGAGCTGGACGGCGACGTAAACGGCCACAAGTT
CAGCGTGTCCGGCGAGGGCGAGGGCGATGCCACCTACGGCAAGCTGACCCTGAAGTTCATCTGCACCACC
GGCAAGCTGCCCGTGCCCTGGCCCACCCTCGTGACCACCCTGACCTACGGCGTGCAGTGCTTCAGCCGCT
ACCCCGACCACATGAAGCAGCACGACTTCTTCAAGTCCGCCATGCCCGAAGGCTACGTCCAGGAGCGCAC
CATCTTCTTCA
