>Addgene plasmid #73482 | pcDNA-H2B-EGFP-P2A-N2c(G) | addgene partial sequence | sequence record 139583 | BGH-rev 5'-TAGAAGGCACAGTCGAGG-3'
GGTGATGATGACCGGTATGCATATTCAGATCCTCTTCTGAGATGAGTTTTTGTTCGAAGGGCCCTCTAGA
CTCGAGCGGCCGCTTACAGTCTGATCTCACCTCCACTCTTATATGATTCCCATGAAGGTATGACTTTTCC
GCTTTGGGAAGTGACTGACACATTCCCCCCTGTCCCTCCAAAACTGCGTTGTTTCGATTCTGGTCGATTG
GCTCTTCTGCACCATGTCATTAGGGAAAATATCAACACCAGGCCAATCATGGCCCCTGCAGTCATCAATA
CATACTTTCCCCAGTTCGGGAGACCCAGGTCAACCCCTGAGATCTGTTTGTACACATCGGGGAGGTGAAC
TTCAACAAAATCCTCAGCCTCATCACCTTCTTTGAAAACTGTAGAAGGGTCTGCCAGGGGGTGCATCAGG
GGGATAACTGAAGATTCCAACAACTCCATATGTTGCTGGAGGAGGGATGATTGCATCTCTGGGATTAGGA
CATGGTCGTCAGGCCCTAATATTATACCATTGAAAAACACCCCGTTCACATGAGGATGGCACCTTCCTCC
AACTTTCAAACACCCTTTTGAGGGGATGATCTCATTCCAGGTCCGGACTGACTTGTAGTGAGCATCAGCC
TCCATCAAGGTTTTGTTGAATATGGTATATGCTTTTCCAAACCCTGGGACAAGTTTTCTCAGGTGACTGA
GACGTCTGAAACTTACTGACTTGGTGGTCATGATGGACTCTAATGCGTCCAGACATTCCTCTCTTTTCTT
GACTAACTCCTCCACAACGAGATGCTCAATCTCGTCTGAGCGAAAGTCGTGCAAATTCACCAACTGATCT
GGAGGGCACCATTTGGTCTCATCTGATGTTTGCATCGCGACCCATGTTCCATCCATAAGTCTAAGTCCAA
GAACTCCACATAACTTGAGCCTGCATGCTCCTTTTAGAGACTTATACAGGCCTCT
